Addgene plasmid #74317: 5UAS zfSynaptophysin:GFP-5UAS DsRedExpress
Purpose: A fusion of zebrafish synaptophysin to GFP and DsRedExpress under the control of separate UAS cassettes; for dual-labeling of retinal ganglion cell (RGC) axon arbors in zebrafish
Depositing lab: Martin Meyer & Stephen Smith. Depositing organization: Stanford University. Publication: Evidence from in vivo imaging that synaptogenesis guides the growth and branching of axonal arbors by two distinct mechanisms. Meyer MP, Smith SJ. J Neurosci. 2006 Mar 29;26(13):3604-14. 10.1523/JNEUROSCI.0223-06.2006 PubMed 16571769.
Backbone
  Vector backbone: pEGFP-N2
Growth in bacteria
  Bacterial resistance: Kanamycin, 50 μg/mL
  Growth temperature: 37°C
  Growth strain: DH5alpha
  Copy number: High Copy
Gene/Insert 1
  Gene/Insert name: synaptophysin
  Species: D. rerio (zebrafish)
  Insert size (bp): 960
  Promoter: 5UAS
  Tag / fusion protein: EGFP (C terminal on backbone)
  Cloning method: Unknown
  Sequencing primers: 5′ ATGGATGTTGCCAACCAGTT; 3′ TGGACGAGCTGTACAAGTAA
Gene/Insert 2
  Gene/Insert name: DsRedExpress
  Insert size (bp): 700
  Promoter: 5UAS
  Cloning method: Unknown
  Sequencing primers: 5′ ATGGCCTCCTCCGAGGACGT; 3′ CACCACCTGTTCCTGTAG
Terms and licenses: Academic/Nonprofit Terms; Industry Terms: Not Available to Industry
How to cite: 5UAS zfSynaptophysin:GFP-5UAS DsRedExpress was a gift from Martin Meyer & Stephen Smith (Addgene plasmid # 74317 ; http://n2t.net/addgene:74317 ; RRID:Addgene_74317)
