[The description below was written by a language model from this plasmid's Addgene catalogue record and pLannotate feature annotations shown in this document.]
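Description:
5UAS zfSynaptophysin:GFP-5UAS DsRedExpress is a Gal4-responsive dual-reporter plasmid built on the pEGFP-N2 backbone and intended for expression in zebrafish. It is maintained in E. coli as a high-copy plasmid through a ColE1/pUC-type origin and selected with kanamycin. Resistance comes from the Tn5 NeoR/KanR gene, which sits behind both a bacterial bla promoter and the SV40 early promoter and ends in the HSV TK polyadenylation signal, the usual arrangement in this vector family. An f1 origin is also present.

The sequenced plasmid (about 12 kb) carries two separate UAS-driven expression units. In the first, a 5X UAS array sits upstream of a Drosophila hsp70 basal promoter and drives the zebrafish synaptophysin coding sequence. The annotation tool labelled this sequence by homology to rat synaptophysin. It is fused at its C terminus to EGFP and followed by the SV40 small t intron and SV40 poly(A) signal. In the second, a series of Gal4-binding UAS repeats and a minimal TATA-box promoter drive DsRed-Express, terminated by another SV40 poly(A) signal. Between the two units the feature table also shows a mini-white gene and a P element 5' end fragment. These Drosophila transformation-vector elements are not mentioned in the catalogue entry and suggest the first cassette was carried over from a pUAST-type vector, though the record does not state this.

Neither cassette is expressed without Gal4, so expression depends on a co-delivered or transgenic Gal4 driver. In Gal4-positive cells, the cytosolic red protein fills the cell while synaptophysin-GFP marks synaptic vesicle clusters. According to the record, the construct is used for dual-labelling of retinal ganglion cell axon arbors in zebrafish, and the associated work involved in vivo imaging of synaptogenesis and axon arbor growth and branching.
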