Features (pLannotate 1.2.2; 33 found; start..end, strand, type, name):
      1..239     +  promoter       hsp70 promoter: Drosophila melanogaster hsp70Bb promoter
    272..1159    +  CDS            Syp: SYPH_RAT - Experimental evidence at protein level: Swiss-Prot protein existence level 1. Possibly involved in structural functions as organizing other membrane components or in targeting the vesicles to the plasma membrane. Involved in the regulation of short-term and long-term synaptic plasticity (By similarity). From Rattus norvegicus (Rat).
   1199..1918    +  CDS            EGFP: the original enhanced GFP (Yang et al., 1996) mammalian codon-optimized
   1949..2023    +  CDS            small t antigen (fragment): SV40 (simian virus 40) small t antigen
   2025..2090    +  intron         small t intron: SV40 (simian virus 40) small t antigen intron
   2220..2240    +  CDS            SV40 NLS: nuclear localization signal of SV40 (simian virus 40) large T antigen
   2247..2381    +  CDS            LT_POVHA (fragment): Protein inferred from homology: Swiss-Prot protein existence level 3. Isoform large T antigen is a key early protein essential for both driving viral replication and inducing cellular transformation. Plays a role in viral genome replication by driving entry of quiescent cells into the cell cycle and by autoregulating the synthesis of viral early mRNA. Displays highly oncogenic activities by corrupting the host cellular checkpoint mechanisms that guard cell division and the transcription, replication, and repair of DNA. Participates in the modulation of cellular gene expression preceeding viral
   2406..2489    +  CDS            large T antigen (fragment): large T antigen from SV40 (simian virus 40)
   2512..2646    +  polyA_signal   SV40 poly(A) signal: SV40 polyadenylation signal
   2664..6783    +  gene           mini-white: white; This modified version of the white gene lacks part of the first intron.
   6794..7341    -  misc_feature   P element 5' end (fragment): No description available
   7401..7418    +  protein_bind   5X UAS (fragment): five tandem copies of the "ScaI site" 17-mer CGGAGTACTGTCCTCCG, an upstream activating sequence (UAS) that efficiently binds yeast Gal4 (Webster et al., 1988; Pfeiffer et al., 2010) GAL4
   7429..7446    +  protein_bind   5X UAS (fragment): five tandem copies of the "ScaI site" 17-mer CGGAGTACTGTCCTCCG, an upstream activating sequence (UAS) that efficiently binds yeast Gal4 (Webster et al., 1988; Pfeiffer et al., 2010) GAL4
   7500..7517    +  protein_bind   5X UAS (fragment): five tandem copies of the "ScaI site" 17-mer CGGAGTACTGTCCTCCG, an upstream activating sequence (UAS) that efficiently binds yeast Gal4 (Webster et al., 1988; Pfeiffer et al., 2010) GAL4
   7528..7545    +  protein_bind   5X UAS (fragment): five tandem copies of the "ScaI site" 17-mer CGGAGTACTGTCCTCCG, an upstream activating sequence (UAS) that efficiently binds yeast Gal4 (Webster et al., 1988; Pfeiffer et al., 2010) GAL4
   7554..7571    +  protein_bind   5X UAS (fragment): five tandem copies of the "ScaI site" 17-mer CGGAGTACTGTCCTCCG, an upstream activating sequence (UAS) that efficiently binds yeast Gal4 (Webster et al., 1988; Pfeiffer et al., 2010) GAL4
   7582..7599    +  protein_bind   5X UAS (fragment): five tandem copies of the "ScaI site" 17-mer CGGAGTACTGTCCTCCG, an upstream activating sequence (UAS) that efficiently binds yeast Gal4 (Webster et al., 1988; Pfeiffer et al., 2010) GAL4
   7608..7625    +  protein_bind   5X UAS (fragment): five tandem copies of the "ScaI site" 17-mer CGGAGTACTGTCCTCCG, an upstream activating sequence (UAS) that efficiently binds yeast Gal4 (Webster et al., 1988; Pfeiffer et al., 2010) GAL4
   7636..7653    +  protein_bind   5X UAS (fragment): five tandem copies of the "ScaI site" 17-mer CGGAGTACTGTCCTCCG, an upstream activating sequence (UAS) that efficiently binds yeast Gal4 (Webster et al., 1988; Pfeiffer et al., 2010) GAL4
   7715..7732    +  promoter       minP (fragment): minimal TATA-box promoter with low basal activity
   7771..7808    +  misc_feature   MCS (fragment): multiple cloning site
   7822..8499    +  CDS            DsRed-Express: rapidly maturing tetrameric variant of DsRed fluorescent protein (Bevis and Glick, 2002) mammalian codon-optimized
   8514..8597    +  CDS            large T antigen (fragment): large T antigen from SV40 (simian virus 40)
   8620..8741    +  polyA_signal   SV40 poly(A) signal: SV40 polyadenylation signal
   8775..9203    -  rep_origin     f1 ori (sequence partly withheld): f1 bacteriophage origin of replication; arrow indicates direction of (+) strand synthesis
   9230..9334    +  promoter       AmpR promoter: bla
   9336..9693    +  promoter       SV40 promoter: SV40 enhancer and early promoter
   9728..10522   +  CDS            NeoR/KanR: aminoglycoside phosphotransferase from Tn5; aph(3')-II (or nptII); confers resistance to neomycin, kanamycin, and G418 (Geneticin®)
  10543..10695   +  CDS            ble (fragment): BLE_KLEPN - Experimental evidence at protein level: Swiss-Prot protein existence level 1. Binding protein with a strong affinity to the bleomycin family of antibiotics. Binds to CL990; an antimitotic-antibiotic compound. From Klebsiella pneumoniae.
  10754..10801   +  polyA_signal   HSV TK poly(A) signal: herpes simplex virus thymidine kinase polyadenylation signal (Cole and Stacy, 1985)
  11130..11718   +  rep_origin     ori: high-copy-number ColE1/pMB1/pBR322/pUC origin of replication
  11842..11877   +  misc_feature   MCS (fragment): multiple cloning site
  11892..11986   +  protein_bind   5X UAS: five tandem copies of the "ScaI site" 17-mer CGGAGTACTGTCCTCCG, an upstream activating sequence (UAS) that efficiently binds yeast Gal4 (Webster et al., 1988; Pfeiffer et al., 2010) GAL4
>Addgene plasmid #74317 | 5UAS zfSynaptophysin:GFP-5UAS DsRedExpress | addgene full sequence | sequence record 314170 | Addgene NGS Result
CCGGAGTATAAATAGAGGCGCTTCGTCTACGGAGCGACAATTCAATTCAAACAAGCAAAGTGAACACGTC
GCTAAGCGAAAGCTAAGCAAATAAACAAGCGCAGCTGAACAAGCTAAACAATCTGCAGTAAAGTGCAAGT
TAAAGTGAATCAATTAAAAGTAACCAGCAACCAAGTAAATCAACTGCAACTACTGAAATCTGCCAAGAAG
TAATTATTGAATACAAGAAGAGAACTCTGAATAGGGAATTGGGAATTCGCCCTTCGCCACCATGGATGTT
GCCAACCAGTTGGTCGCCACTGGGCATACAATCGTCAAACAGCCATTAGGATTCATCAAAATCTTACAAT
GGTTCTTTGCCATCTTCGCGTTCGCCACCTGCGGTGGTTACTCTGGAGTGTTTCGTATGAGCGTGGAGTG
TGAGAACCGCTCAGAGAGTGACCTGAACATTGAGGTTGAGTTTGCGTACCCGTTCAGACTGCACCAGGTA
TGGTTTGATGCCCCTACGTGTAAAGGATCAGAACCCGAGCGACTCTTTCTGGTGGGAGACAACTCTTCCT
CAGCAGAGTTCTTCGTCACCATCGGCGTCTTCTCCTTCCTTTATTCAATGGCAGCCATTTCTGTGTACAT
CTTCCTGTTGGAGAAATACCGCGAGGGAAACAAAGGAGCTCAGGCTGATTTCATTGTGACAGCGGTTTTC
ACCTTCATGTGGCTGGTGAGTTCATCGGCGTGGGCTAAAGGTCTCTCAGACGTGAAGAGAGCCACCGACC
CTGATGACGTTATCAACCTCATCCCTGCGTGCGAACGAGAGGAAAACCGATGCAAAGAGCTGCACGAACC
GGTGGTGTCTGGCCTGAACACATCTGTGGCATTCGGGTTCTGTAATGTGATCCTATGGGGAGGCAACCTC
TGGTTCATCTTCAAGGAAACCGGCTGGATGGCGGCTTTCGCTGGCACCTACATGCCATCTGGAGAGAAGC
AGCCAGCTCCAGACTCCTTCGGCCAGGGCTATGGACAGGAAGGTTATGGACAGGACCAGTATGCCAGCTC
TCAGGGTGGATATCAGCCTGACTACGGCCAGCAGGGTGGATATGAAGGCGGTGGATACAATCAAGGAGTG
TATGGTCAGGGAGAGCCCACATCCTTCTCCAACGAGATGTGTGGAGGAGGACCCGGGATCCACCGGCCGG
TCGCCACCATGGTGAGCAAGGGCGAGGAGCTGTTCACCGGGGTGGTGCCCATCCTGGTCGAGCTGGACGG
CGACGTAAACGGCCACAAGTTCAGCGTGTCCGGCGAGGGCGAGGGCGATGCCACCTACGGCAAGCTGACC
CTGAAGTTCATCTGCACCACCGGCAAGCTGCCCGTGCCCTGGCCCACCCTCGTGACCACCCTGACCTACG
GCGTGCAGTGCTTCAGCCGCTACCCCGACCACATGAAGCAGCACGACTTCTTCAAGTCCGCCATGCCCGA
AGGCTACGTCCAGGAGCGCACCATCTTCTTCAAGGACGACGGCAACTACAAGACCCGCGCCGAGGTGAAG
TTCGAGGGCGACACCCTGGTGAACCGCATCGAGCTGAAGGGCATCGACTTCAAGGAGGACGGCAACATCC
TGGGGCACAAGCTGGAGTACAACTACAACAGCCACAACGTCTATATCATGGCCGACAAGCAGAAGAACGG
CATCAAGGTGAACTTCAAGATCCGCCACAACATCGAGGACGGCAGCGTGCAGCTCGCCGACCACTACCAG
CAGAACACCCCCATCGGCGACGGCCCCGTGCTGCTGCCCGACAACCACTACCTGAGCACCCAGTCCGCCC
TGAGCAAAGACCCCAACGAGAAGCGCGATCACATGGTCCTGCTGGAGTTCGTGACCGCCGCCGGGATCAC
TCTCGGCATGGACGAGCTGTACAAGTAAAGCGGCCGCGGCTCGAGGGTACCTCTAGAGGATCTTTGTGAA
GGAACCTTACTTCTGTGGTGTGACATAATTGGACAAACTACCTACAGAGATTTAAAGCTCTAAGGTAAAT
ATAAAATTTTTAAGTGTATAATGTGTTAAACTACTGATTCTAATTGTTTGTGTATTTTAGATTCCAACCT
ATGGAACTGATGAATGGGAGCAGTGGTGGAATGCCTTTAATGAGGAAAACCTGTTTTGCTCAGAAGAAAT
GCCATCTAGTGATGATGAGGCTACTGCTGACTCTCAACATTCTACTCCTCCAAAAAAGAAGAGAAAGGTA
GAAGACCCCAAGGACTTTCCTTCAGAATTGCTAAGTTTTTTGAGTCATGCTGTGTTTAGTAATAGAACTC
TTGCTTGCTTTGCTATTTACACCACAAAGGAAAAAGCTGCACTGCTATACAAGAAAATTATGGAAAAATA
TTTGATGTATAGTGCCTTGACTAGAGATCATAATCAGCCATACCACATTTGTAGAGGTTTTACTTGCTTT
AAAAAACCTCCCACACCTCCCCCTGAACCTGAAACATAAAATGAATGCAATTGTTGTTGTTAACTTGTTT
ATTGCAGCTTATAATGGTTACAAATAAAGCAATAGCATCACAAATTTCACAAATAAAGCATTTTTTTCAC
TGCATTCTAGTTGTGGTTTGTCCAAACTCATCAATGTATCTTATCATGTCTGGATCCACTAGAAGGCCTA
ATTCTAGTATGTATGTAAGTTAATAAAACCCATTTTTGCGGAAAGTAGATAAAAAAAACATTTTTTTTTT
TTACTGCACTGGATATCATTGAACTTATCTGATCAGTTTTAAATTTACTTCGATCCAAGGGTATTTGATG
TACCAGGTTCTTTCGATTACCTCTCACTCAAAATGACATTCCACTCAAAGTCAGCGCTGTTTGCCTCCTT
CTCTGTCCACAGAAATATCGCCGTCTCTTTCGCCGCTGCGTCCGCTATCTCTTTCGCCACCGTTTGTAGC
GTTACGTAGCGTCAATGTCCGCCTTCAGTTGCATTTTGTCAGCGGTTTCGTGACGAAGCTCCAAGCGGTT
TACGCCATCAATTAAACACAAAGTGCTGTGCCAAAACTCCTCTCGCTTCTTATTTTTGTTTGTTTTTTGA
GTGATTGGGGTGGTGATTGGTTTTGGGTGGGTAAGCAGGGGAAAGTGTGAAAAATCCCGGCAATGGGCCA
AGAGGATCAGGAGCTATTAATTCGCGGAGGCAGCAAACACCCATCTGCCGAGCATCTGAACAATGTGAGT
AGTACATGTGCATACATCTTAAGTTCACTTGATCTATAGGAACTGCGATTGCAACATCAAATTGTCTGCG
GCGTGAGAACTGCGACCCACAAAAATCCCAAACCGCAATTGCACAAACAAATAGTGACACGAAACAGATT
ATTCTGGTAGCTGTTCTCGCTATATAAGACAATTTTTGAGATCATATCATGATCAAGACATCTAAAGGCA
TTCATTTTCGACTATATTCTTTTTTACAAAAAATATAACAACCAGATATTTTAAGCTGATCCTAGATGCA
CAAAAAATAAATAAAAGTATAAACCTACTTCGTAGGATACTTCGGGGTACTTTTTGTTCGGGGTTAGATG
AGCATAACGCTTGTAGTTGATATTTGAGATCCCCTATCATTGCAGGGTGACAGCGGAGCGGCTTCGCAGA
GCTGCATTAACCAGGGCTTCGGGCAGGCCAAAAACTACGGCACGCTCCGGCCACCCAGTCCGCCGGAGGA
CTCCGGTTCAGGGAGCGGCCAACTAGCCGAGAACCTCACCTATGCCTGGCACAATATGGACATCTTTGGG
GCGGTCAATCAGCCGGGCTCCGGATGGCGGCAGCTGGTCAACCGGACACGCGGACTATTCTGCAACGAGC
GACACATACCGGCGCCCAGGAAACATTTGCTCAAGAACGGTGAGTTTCTATTCGCAGTCGGCTGATCTGT
GTGAAATCTTAATAAAGGGTCCAATTACCAATTTGAAACTCAGTTTGCGGCGTGGCCTATCCGGGCGAAC
TTTTGGCCGTGATGGGCAGTTCCGGTGCCGGAAAGACGACCCTGCTGAATGCCCTTGCCTTTCGATCGCC
GCAGGGCATCCAAGTATCGCCATCCGGGATGCGACTGCTCAATGGCCAACCTGTGGACGCCAAGGAGATG
CAGGCCAGGTGCGCCTATGTCCAGCAGGATGACCTCTTTATCGGCTCCCTAACGGCCAGGGAACACCTGA
TTTTCCAAGCCATGGTGCGGATGCCACGACATCTGACCTATCGGCAGCGAGTGGCCCGCGTGGATCAGGT
GATCCAGGAGCTTTCGCTCAGCAAATGTCAGCACACGATCATCGGTGTGCCCGGCAGGGTGAAAGGTCTG
TCCGGCGGAGAAAGGAAGCGTCTGGCATTCGCCTCCGAGGCTCTAACCGATCCGCCGCTTCTGATCTGCG
ATGAGCCCACCTCCGGACTGGACTCCTTTACCGCCCACAGCGTCGTCCAGGTGCTGAAGAAGCTGTCGCA
GAAGGGCAAGACCGTCATCCTGACCATTCATCAGCCGTCTTCCGAGCTGTTTGAGCTCTTTGACAAGATC
CTTCTGATGGCCGAGGGCAGGGTAGCTTTCTTGGGCACTCCCAGCGAAGCCGTCGACTTCTTTTCCTAGT
GAGTTCGATGTGTTTATTAAGGGTATCTAGTATTACATAACATCTCAACTCCTATCCAGCGTGGGTGCCC
AGTGTCCTACCAACTACAATCCGGCGGACTTTTACGTACAGGTGTTGGCCGTTGTGCCCGGACGGGAGAT
CGAGTCCCGTGATCGGATCGCCAAGATATGCGACAATTTTGCCATTAGCAAAGTAGCCCGGGATATGGAG
CAGTTGTTGGCCACCAAAAATCTGGAGAAGCCACTGGAGCAGCCGGAGAATGGGTACACCTACAAGGCCA
CCTGGTTCATGCAGTTCCGGGCGGTCCTGTGGCGATCCTGGCTGTCGGTGCTCAAGGAACCACTCCTCGT
AAAAGTGCGACTTATTCAGACAACGGTGAGTGGTTCCAGTGGAAACAAATGATATAACGCTTACAATTCT
TGGAAACAAATTCGCTAGATTTTAGATAGAATTGCCTGATTCCACACCCTTCTTAGTTTTTTTCAATGAG
ATGTATAGTTTATAGTTTTGCAGAAGATAAATAAATTTCATTTAACTCGCGAATATTAATGAGATGCGAG
TAACATTTTAATTTGCAGATGGTTGCCATCTTGATTGGCCTCATCTTTTTGGGCCAACAACTCACGCAAG
TGGGTGTGATGAATATCAACGGAGCCATCTTCCTCTTCCTGACCAACATGACCTTTCAAAACGTCTTTGC
CACGATAAATGTAAGTCATGTTTAGAATACATTTGCATTTCAATAATTTACTAACTTTCTAATGAATCGA
TTCGATTTAGGTGTTCACCTCAGAGCTGCCAGTTTTTATGAGGGAGGCCCGAAGTCGACTTTATCGCTGT
GACACATACTTTCTGGGCAAAACGATTGCCGAATTGCCGCTTTTTCTCACAGTGCCACTGGTCTTCACGG
CGATTGCCTATCCGATGATCGGACTGCGGGCCGGAGTGCTGCACTTCTTCAACTGCCTGGCGCTGGTCAC
TCTGGTGGCCAATGTGTCAACGTCCTTCGGATATCTAATATCCTGCGCCAGCTCCTCGACCTCGATGGCG
CTGTCTGTGGGTCCGCCGGTTATCATACCATTCCTGCTCTTTGGCGGCTTCTTCTTGAACTCGGGCTCGG
TGCCAGTATACCTCAAATGGTTGTCGTACCTCTCATGGTTCCGTTACGCCAACGAGGGTCTGCTGATTAA
CCAATGGGCGGACGTGGAGCCGGGCGAAATTAGCTGCACATCGTCGAACACCACGTGCCCCAGTTCGGGC
AAGGTCATCCTGGAGACGCTTAACTTCTCCGCCGCCGATCTGCCGCTGGACTACGTGGGTCTGGCCATTC
TCATCGTGAGCTTCCGGGTGCTCGCATATCTGGCTCTAAGACTTCGGGCCCGACGCAAGGAGTAGCCGAC
ATATATCCGAAATAACTGCTTGTTTTTTTTTTTTACCATTATTACCATCGTGTTTACTGTTTATTGCCCC
CTCAAAAAGCTAATGTAATTATATTTGTGCCAATAAAAACAAGATATGACCTATAGAATACAAGTATTTC
CCCTTCGAACATCCCCACAAGTAGACTTTGGATTTGTCTTCTAACCAAAAGACTTACACACCTGCATACC
TTACATCAAAAACTCGTTTATCGCTACATAAAACACCGGGATATATTTTTTATATACATACTTTTCAAAT
CGCGCGCCCTCTTCATAATTCACCTCCACCACACCACGTTTCGTAGTTGCTCTTTCGCTGTCTCCCACCC
GCTCTCCGCAACACATTCACCTTTTGTTCGACGACCTTGGAGCGACTGTCGTTAGTTCCGCGCGATTCGG
TTCGCTCAAATGGTTCCGAGTGGTTCATTTCGTCTCAATAGAAATTAGTAATAAATATTTGTATGTACAA
TTTATTTGCTCCAATATATTTGTATATATTTCCCTCACAGCTATATTTATTCTAATTTAATATTATGACT
TTTTAAGGTAATTTTTTGTGACCTGTTCGGAGTGATTAGCGTTACAATTTGAACTGAAAGTGACATCCAG
TGTTTGTTCCTTGTGTAGATGCATCTCAAAAAAATGGTGGGCATAATAGTGTTGTTTATATATATCAAAA
ATAACAACTATAATAATAAGAATACATTTAATTTAGAAAATGCTTGGATTTCACTGGAACTAGAATTAAT
TCGGCTGCTGCTCTAAACGACGCATTTCGTACTCCAAAGTACGAATTTTTTCCCTCAAGCTCTTATTTTC
ATTAAACAATGAACAGGACCTAACGCACAGTCACGTTATTGTTTACATAAATGATTTTTTTTACTATTCA
AACTTACTCTGTTTGTGTACTCCCACTGGTATAGCCTTCTTTTATCTTTTCTGGTTCAGGCTCTATCACT
TTACTAGGTACGGCATCTGCGTTGAGTCGCCTCCTTTTAAATGTCTGACCTTTTGCAGGTGCAGCCTTCC
ACTGCGAATCATTAAAGTGGGTATCACAAATTTGGGAGTTTTCACCAAGGCTGCACCCAAGGCTCTGCTC
CCACAATTTTCTCTTAATAGCACACTTCGGCACGTGAATTAATTTTACTCCAGTCACAGCTTTGCAGCAA
AATTTGCAATATTTCATTTTTTTTTATTCCACGTAAGGGTTAATGTTTTCAAAAAAAAATTCGTCCGCAC
ACAACCTTTCCTCTCAACAAGCAAACGTGCACTGAATTTAAGTGTATACTTCGGTAAGCTTAGGCCTCCA
AGGCGGAGTACTGTCCTCCGGGCTGGCGGAGTACTGTCCTCCGGCAAGGTCGGAGTACTGTCCTCCGACA
CTAGAGGTCGGAGTACTGTCCTCCGACGCAAGGCGGAGTACTGTCCTCCGGGCTGCGGAGTACTGTCCTC
CGGCAAGGTCGGAGTACTGTCCTCCGACACTAGAGGTCGGAGTACTGTCCTCCGACGCAAGGTCGGAGTA
CTGTCCTCCGACACTAGAGGTCGGAGTACTGTCCTCCGACGCAAGGTCGGAGTACTGTCCTCCGACACTA
GAGGTCGGAGTACTGTCCTCCGACGCAAGGCGGAGTACTGTCCTCCGGGCTGGCGGAGTACTGTCCTCCG
GCAAGGGTCGACTCTAGAGGGTATATAATGGATCCCATCGCGTCTCAGCCTCACTTTGAGCTCCTCCACA
CGAATTCTGCAGTCGACGGTACCGCGGGCCCGGGATCCACCGGTCGCCACCATGGCCTCCTCCGAGGACG
TCATCAAGGAGTTCATGCGCTTCAAGGTGCGCATGGAGGGCTCCGTGAACGGCCACGAGTTCGAGATCGA
GGGCGAGGGCGAGGGCCGCCCCTACGAGGGCACCCAGACCGCCAAGCTGAAGGTGACCAAGGGCGGCCCC
CTGCCCTTCGCCTGGGACATCCTGTCCCCCCAGTTCCAGTACGGCTCCAAGGTGTACGTGAAGCACCCCG
CCGACATCCCCGACTACAAGAAGCTGTCCTTCCCCGAGGGCTTCAAGTGGGAGCGCGTGATGAACTTCGA
GGACGGCGGCGTGGTGACCGTGACCCAGGACTCCTCCCTGCAGGACGGCTCCTTCATCTACAAGGTGAAG
TTCATCGGCGTGAACTTCCCCTCCGACGGCCCCGTAATGCAGAAGAAGACTATGGGCTGGGAGGCCTCCA
CCGAGCGCCTGTACCCCCGCGACGGCGTGCTGAAGGGCGAGATCCACAAGGCCCTGAAGCTGAAGGACGG
CGGCCACTACCTGGTGGAGTTCAAGTCCATCTACATGGCCAAGAAGCCCGTGCAGCTGCCCGGCTACTAC
TACGTGGACTCCAAGCTGGACATCACCTCCCACAACGAGGACTACACCATCGTGGAGCAGTACGAGCGCG
CCGAGGGCCGCCACCACCTGTTCCTGTAGCGGCCGCGACTCTAGATCATAATCAGCCATACCACATTTGT
AGAGGTTTTACTTGCTTTAAAAAACCTCCCACACCTCCCCCTGAACCTGAAACATAAAATGAATGCAATT
GTTGTTGTTAACTTGTTTATTGCAGCTTATAATGGTTACAAATAAAGCAATAGCATCACAAATTTCACAA
ATAAAGCATTTTTTTCACTGCATTCTAGTTGTGGTTTGTCCAAACTCATCAATGTATCTTAAGGCGTAAA
TTGTAAGCGTTAATATTTTGTTAAAATTCGCGTTAAATTTTTGTTAAATCAGCTCATTTTTTAACCAATA
GGCCGAAATCGGCAAAATCCCTTATAAATCAAAAGAATAGACCGAGATAGGGT
[37 nt withheld, positions 8874-8910]
AAAGAACGTGGACTCCAACGTCAAAGG
[49 nt withheld, positions 8938-8986]
T
[91 nt withheld, positions 8988-9078]
G
[124 nt withheld, positions 9080-9203]
CAGGTGGCACTTTTCGGGGAAATGTGCGCGGAACCCCTATTTGTTTATTTTTCTAAATACATTCAAATAT
GTATCCGCTCATGAGACAATAACCCTGATAAATGCTTCAATAATATTGAAAAAGGAAGAGTCCTGAGGCG
GAAAGAACCAGCTGTGGAATGTGTGTCAGTTAGGGTGTGGAAAGTCCCCAGGCTCCCCAGCAGGCAGAAG
TATGCAAAGCATGCATCTCAATTAGTCAGCAACCAGGTGTGGAAAGTCCCCAGGCTCCCCAGCAGGCAGA
AGTATGCAAAGCATGCATCTCAATTAGTCAGCAACCATAGTCCCGCCCCTAACTCCGCCCATCCCGCCCC
TAACTCCGCCCAGTTCCGCCCATTCTCCGCCCCATGGCTGACTAATTTTTTTTATTTATGCAGAGGCCGA
GGCCGCCTCGGCCTCTGAGCTATTCCAGAAGTAGTGAGGAGGCTTTTTTGGAGGCCTAGGCTTTTGCAAA
GATCGATCAAGAGACAGGATGAGGATCGTTTCGCATGATTGAACAAGATGGATTGCACGCAGGTTCTCCG
GCCGCTTGGGTGGAGAGGCTATTCGGCTATGACTGGGCACAACAGACAATCGGCTGCTCTGATGCCGCCG
TGTTCCGGCTGTCAGCGCAGGGGCGCCCGGTTCTTTTTGTCAAGACCGACCTGTCCGGTGCCCTGAATGA
ACTGCAAGACGAGGCAGCGCGGCTATCGTGGCTGGCCACGACGGGCGTTCCTTGCGCAGCTGTGCTCGAC
GTTGTCACTGAAGCGGGAAGGGACTGGCTGCTATTGGGCGAAGTGCCGGGGCAGGATCTCCTGTCATCTC
ACCTTGCTCCTGCCGAGAAAGTATCCATCATGGCTGATGCAATGCGGCGGCTGCATACGCTTGATCCGGC
TACCTGCCCATTCGACCACCAAGCGAAACATCGCATCGAGCGAGCACGTACTCGGATGGAAGCCGGTCTT
GTCGATCAGGATGATCTGGACGAAGAGCATCAGGGGCTCGCGCCAGCCGAACTGTTCGCCAGGCTCAAGG
CGAGCATGCCCGACGGCGAGGATCTCGTCGTGACCCATGGCGATGCCTGCTTGCCGAATATCATGGTGGA
AAATGGCCGCTTTTCTGGATTCATCGACTGTGGCCGGCTGGGTGTGGCGGACCGCTATCAGGACATAGCG
TTGGCTACCCGTGATATTGCTGAAGAGCTTGGCGGCGAATGGGCTGACCGCTTCCTCGTGCTTTACGGTA
TCGCCGCTCCCGATTCGCAGCGCATCGCCTTCTATCGCCTTCTTGACGAGTTCTTCTGAGCGGGACTCTG
GGGTTCGAAATGACCGACCAAGCGACGCCCAACCTGCCATCACGAGATTTCGATTCCACCGCCGCCTTCT
ATGAAAGGTTGGGCTTCGGAATCGTTTTCCGGGACGCCGGCTGGATGATCCTCCAGCGCGGGGATCTCAT
GCTGGAGTTCTTCGCCCACCCTAGGGGGAGGCTAACTGAAACACGGAAGGAGACAATACCGGAAGGAACC
CGCGCTATGACGGCAATAAAAAGACAGAATAAAACGCACGGTGTTGGGTCGTTTGTTCATAAACGCGGGG
TTCGGTCCCAGGGCTGGCACTCTGTCGATACCCCACCGAGACCCCATTGGGGCCAATACGCCCGCGTTTC
TTCCTTTTCCCCACCCCACCCCCCAAGTTCGGGTGAAGGCCCAGGGCTCGCAGCCAACGTCGGGGCGGCA
GGCCCTGCCATAGCCTCAGGTTACTCATATATACTTTAGATTGATTTAAAACTTCATTTTTAATTTAAAA
GGATCTAGGTGAAGATCCTTTTTGATAATCTCATGACCAAAATCCCTTAACGTGAGTTTTCGTTCCACTG
AGCGTCAGACCCCGTAGAAAAGATCAAAGGATCTTCTTGAGATCCTTTTTTTCTGCGCGTAATCTGCTGC
TTGCAAACAAAAAAACCACCGCTACCAGCGGTGGTTTGTTTGCCGGATCAAGAGCTACCAACTCTTTTTC
CGAAGGTAACTGGCTTCAGCAGAGCGCAGATACCAAATACTGTTCTTCTAGTGTAGCCGTAGTTAGGCCA
CCACTTCAAGAACTCTGTAGCACCGCCTACATACCTCGCTCTGCTAATCCTGTTACCAGTGGCTGCTGCC
AGTGGCGATAAGTCGTGTCTTACCGGGTTGGACTCAAGACGATAGTTACCGGATAAGGCGCAGCGGTCGG
GCTGAACGGGGGGTTCGTGCACACAGCCCAGCTTGGAGCGAACGACCTACACCGAACTGAGATACCTACA
GCGTGAGCTATGAGAAAGCGCCACGCTTCCCGAAGGGAGAAAGGCGGACAGGTATCCGGTAAGCGGCAGG
GTCGGAACAGGAGAGCGCACGAGGGAGCTTCCAGGGGGAAACGCCTGGTATCTTTATAGTCCTGTCGGGT
TTCGCCACCTCTGACTTGAGCGTCGATTTTTGTGATGCTCGTCAGGGGGGCGGAGCCTATGGAAAAACGC
CAGCAACGCGGCCTTTTTACGGTTCCTGGCCTTTTGCTGGCCTTTTGCTCACATGTTCTTTCCTGCGTTA
TCCCCTGATTCTGTGGATAACCGTATTACCGCCATGCATTAGTTATTACTAGCGCTACCGGACTCAGATC
TCGAGCTCAAGCTTGCATGCCTGCAGGTCGGAGTACTGTCCTCCGAGCGGAGTACTGTCCTCCGAGCGGA
GTACTGTCCTCCGAGCGGAGTACTGTCCTCCGAGCGGAGTACTGTCCTCCGAGCGGAGACTCTAGCGAGC
G
